Addgene plasmid #27961: pLenti-EF1a-Backbone(NN)
Depositing lab: Feng Zhang. Depositing organization: Broad Institute. Publication: Efficient construction of sequence-specific TAL effectors for modulating mammalian transcription. Zhang F, Cong L, Lodato S, Kosuri S, Church GM, Arlotta P. Nat Biotechnol. 2011 Feb;29(2):149-53. doi: 10.1038/nbt.1775 PubMed 21248753.
Backbone
  Vector backbone: pLenti
  Backbone size w/o insert (bp): 9204
  Vector type: Mammalian Expression, Lentiviral
Growth in bacteria
  Bacterial resistance: Ampicillin, 100 μg/mL
  Growth temperature: 37°C
  Growth strain: Stbl3
  Copy number: High Copy
Gene/Insert
  Gene/Insert name: TAL-Backbone(NN) (alt name: Backbone(NN))
  Species: Synthetic
  Insert size (bp): 2349
  Cloning method: Restriction Enzyme; 5′ cloning site BsiWI (not destroyed); 3′ cloning site EcoRI (not destroyed)
  Sequencing primers: 5′ TTTTGAGTTTGGATCTTGGT
Terms and licenses: Academic/Nonprofit Terms; Industry Terms: Not Available to Industry
How to cite: pLenti-EF1a-Backbone(NN) was a gift from Feng Zhang (Addgene plasmid # 27961 ; http://n2t.net/addgene:27961 ; RRID:Addgene_27961)
