[The description below was written by a language model from this plasmid's Addgene catalogue record and pLannotate feature annotations shown in this document.]
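Description:
pLenti-EF1a-Backbone(NN) is a lentiviral mammalian expression plasmid of about 11.6 kb, built on a pLenti backbone and carrying a synthetic TAL effector backbone cassette of roughly 2.3 kb, cloned between BsiWI and EcoRI sites that both remain intact. It is maintained in E. coli through a high-copy ColE1/pUC-type origin and selected with ampicillin (AmpR under its own bla promoter). An f1 origin is also present. A separate SV40/EM7-driven BleoR cassette with an SV40 poly(A) signal lies outside the viral unit and could provide Zeocin-type selection in mammalian or bacterial cells.

The transfer-vector region follows a chimeric-LTR design. A CMV enhancer/promoter is fused to a truncated HIV-1 5' LTR to drive genomic RNA production in packaging cells, followed by the Ψ packaging signal with a gag fragment, the RRE for Rev-dependent export, and the cPPT/CTS. A truncated LTR and a bGH poly(A) signal close the unit. Internally, the human EF-1α core promoter and intron A drive the payload. The annotation leaves an unlabelled stretch between the intron and EGFP, which is where the TAL backbone insert would be expected to sit. EGFP follows as a reporter, and a WPRE enhances transcript expression. The feature table does not show how the TAL portion is linked to EGFP, nor any activation domain, nuclear localisation signal or cloning sites within it.

The associated publication concerns assembly of sequence-specific TAL effectors for modulating mammalian transcription, so the plasmid appears to be a recipient scaffold for custom DNA-binding repeat arrays. "NN" presumably denotes the repeat-variable diresidue of a repeat built into this backbone variant, though the record does not define it.
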