Features (pLannotate 1.2.2; 33 found; start..end, strand, type, name):
     31..83      -  misc_feature   bom (fragment): basis of mobility region from pBR322
    238..617     +  enhancer       CMV enhancer: human cytomegalovirus immediate early enhancer
    618..817     +  promoter       CMV promoter: human cytomegalovirus (CMV) immediate early promoter
    835..1015    +  LTR            5' LTR (truncated): truncated 5' long terminal repeat (LTR) from HIV-1
   1062..1187    +  misc_feature   HIV-1 Ψ: packaging signal of human immunodeficiency virus type 1
   1171..1534    +  CDS            HIV-1 gag (fragment): gag protein from human immunodeficiency virus 1; gag
   1680..1913    +  misc_feature   RRE: The Rev response element (RRE) of HIV-1 allows for Rev-dependent mRNA export from the nucleus to the cytoplasm.
   2290..2390    +  CDS            Rev (fragment): human immunodeficiency virus 1 (HIV-1) Rev protein; rev; enhances nuclear export of unspliced and incompletely spliced viral mRNAs
   2440..2557    +  misc_feature   cPPT/CTS: central polypurine tract and central termination sequence of HIV-1
   2609..2675    +  CDS            small t antigen (fragment): SV40 (simian virus 40) small t antigen
   2701..2912    +  promoter       EF-1α core promoter: core promoter for human elongation factor EF-1α
   2913..3021    +  intron         EF-1α intron A (fragment): intron upstream of the start codon of human EF-1α
   3647..3850    +  intron         EF-1α intron A: truncated intron upstream of the start codon of human EF-1α
   5504..6220    +  CDS            EGFP: the original enhanced GFP (Yang et al., 1996) mammalian codon-optimized
   6221..6245    +  misc_feature   MCS (fragment): pBluescript multiple cloning site
   6245..6833    +  misc_feature   WPRE: woodchuck hepatitis virus posttranscriptional regulatory element
   6770..7351    +  CDS            nef (fragment): NEF_HV1H2 - Experimental evidence at protein level: Swiss-Prot protein existence level 1. Extracellular Nef protein targets CD4(+) T-lymphocytes for apoptosis by interacting with CXCR4 surface receptors. From Human immunodeficiency virus type 1 group M subtype B (isolate HXB2) (HIV-1).
   7358..7538    +  LTR            5' LTR (truncated): truncated 5' long terminal repeat (LTR) from HIV-1
   7570..7794    +  polyA_signal   bGH poly(A) signal: bovine growth hormone polyadenylation signal
   7798..7819    +  promoter       SV40 promoter (fragment): SV40 enhancer and early promoter
   7840..8268    +  rep_origin     f1 ori (sequence partly withheld): f1 bacteriophage origin of replication; arrow indicates direction of (+) strand synthesis
   8282..8611    +  promoter       SV40 promoter: SV40 enhancer and early promoter
   8659..8706    +  promoter       EM7 promoter: synthetic bacterial promoter&nbsp
   8725..9099    +  CDS            BleoR: antibiotic-binding protein; Sh ble from Streptoalloteichus hindustanus; confers resistance to bleomycin, phleomycin, and Zeocin™
   9109..9234    +  CDS            ble (fragment): BLE_KLEPN - Experimental evidence at protein level: Swiss-Prot protein existence level 1. Binding protein with a strong affinity to the bleomycin family of antibiotics. Binds to CL990; an antimitotic-antibiotic compound. From Klebsiella pneumoniae.
   9229..9350    +  polyA_signal   SV40 poly(A) signal: SV40 polyadenylation signal
   9421..9443    -  protein_bind   lac operator (fragment): The lac repressor binds to the lac operator to inhibit transcription in E. coli. This inhibition can be relieved by adding lactose or isopropyl-β-D-thiogalactopyranoside (IPTG). lac repressor encoded by lacI
   9447..9477    -  promoter       lac promoter: promoter for the E. coli lac operon
   9492..9513    -  protein_bind   CAP binding site: CAP binding activates transcription in the presence of cAMP. E. coli catabolite activator protein
   9526..9618    -  CDS            lacI (fragment): lac repressor; lacI; The lac repressor binds to the lac operator to inhibit transcription in E. coli. This inhibition can be relieved by adding lactose or isopropyl-β-D-thiogalactopyranoside (IPTG).
   9801..10389   -  rep_origin     ori: high-copy-number ColE1/pMB1/pBR322/pUC origin of replication
  10560..11420   -  CDS            AmpR: β-lactamase; bla; confers resistance to ampicillin, carbenicillin, and related antibiotics
  11421..11525   -  promoter       AmpR promoter: bla
>Addgene plasmid #27961 | pLenti-EF1a-Backbone(NN) | depositor full sequence | sequence record 13235 | Author sequence
GTCGACGGATCGGGAGATCTCCCGATCCCCTATGGTGCACTCTCAGTACAATCTGCTCTGATGCCGCATA
GTTAAGCCAGTATCTGCTCCCTGCTTGTGTGTTGGAGGTCGCTGAGTAGTGCGCGAGCAAAATTTAAGCT
ACAACAAGGCAAGGCTTGACCGACAATTGCATGAAGAATCTGCTTAGGGTTAGGCGTTTTGCGCTGCTTC
GCGATGTACGGGCCAGATATACGCGTTGACATTGATTATTGACTAGTTATTAATAGTAATCAATTACGGG
GTCATTAGTTCATAGCCCATATATGGAGTTCCGCGTTACATAACTTACGGTAAATGGCCCGCCTGGCTGA
CCGCCCAACGACCCCCGCCCATTGACGTCAATAATGACGTATGTTCCCATAGTAACGCCAATAGGGACTT
TCCATTGACGTCAATGGGTGGAGTATTTACGGTAAACTGCCCACTTGGCAGTACATCAAGTGTATCATAT
GCCAAGTACGCCCCCTATTGACGTCAATGACGGTAAATGGCCCGCCTGGCATTATGCCCAGTACATGACC
TTATGGGACTTTCCTACTTGGCAGTACATCTACGTATTAGTCATCGCTATTACCATGGTGATGCGGTTTT
GGCAGTACATCAATGGGCGTGGATAGCGGTTTGACTCACGGGGATTTCCAAGTCTCCACCCCATTGACGT
CAATGGGAGTTTGTTTTGGCACCAAAATCAACGGGACTTTCCAAAATGTCGTAACAACTCCGCCCCATTG
ACGCAAATGGGCGGTAGGCGTGTACGGTGGGAGGTCTATATAAGCAGCGCGTTTTGCCTGTACTGGGTCT
CTCTGGTTAGACCAGATCTGAGCCTGGGAGCTCTCTGGCTAACTAGGGAACCCACTGCTTAAGCCTCAAT
AAAGCTTGCCTTGAGTGCTTCAAGTAGTGTGTGCCCGTCTGTTGTGTGACTCTGGTAACTAGAGATCCCT
CAGACCCTTTTAGTCAGTGTGGAAAATCTCTAGCAGTGGCGCCCGAACAGGGACTTGAAAGCGAAAGGGA
AACCAGAGGAGCTCTCTCGACGCAGGACTCGGCTTGCTGAAGCGCGCACGGCAAGAGGCGAGGGGCGGCG
ACTGGTGAGTACGCCAAAAATTTTGACTAGCGGAGGCTAGAAGGAGAGAGATGGGTGCGAGAGCGTCAGT
ATTAAGCGGGGGAGAATTAGATCGCGATGGGAAAAAATTCGGTTAAGGCCAGGGGGAAAGAAAAAATATA
AATTAAAACATATAGTATGGGCAAGCAGGGAGCTAGAACGATTCGCAGTTAATCCTGGCCTGTTAGAAAC
ATCAGAAGGCTGTAGACAAATACTGGGACAGCTACAACCATCCCTTCAGACAGGATCAGAAGAACTTAGA
TCATTATATAATACAGTAGCAACCCTCTATTGTGTGCATCAAAGGATAGAGATAAAAGACACCAAGGAAG
CTTTAGACAAGATAGAGGAAGAGCAAAACAAAAGTAAGACCACCGCACAGCAAGCGGCCGCTGATCTTCA
GACCTGGAGGAGGAGATATGAGGGACAATTGGAGAAGTGAATTATATAAATATAAAGTAGTAAAAATTGA
ACCATTAGGAGTAGCACCCACCAAGGCAAAGAGAAGAGTGGTGCAGAGAGAAAAAAGAGCAGTGGGAATA
GGAGCTTTGTTCCTTGGGTTCTTGGGAGCAGCAGGAAGCACTATGGGCGCAGCGTCAATGACGCTGACGG
TACAGGCCAGACAATTATTGTCTGGTATAGTGCAGCAGCAGAACAATTTGCTGAGGGCTATTGAGGCGCA
ACAGCATCTGTTGCAACTCACAGTCTGGGGCATCAAGCAGCTCCAGGCAAGAATCCTGGCTGTGGAAAGA
TACCTAAAGGATCAACAGCTCCTGGGGATTTGGGGTTGCTCTGGAAAACTCATTTGCACCACTGCTGTGC
CTTGGAATGCTAGTTGGAGTAATAAATCTCTGGAACAGATTTGGAATCACACGACCTGGATGGAGTGGGA
CAGAGAAATTAACAATTACACAAGCTTAATACACTCCTTAATTGAAGAATCGCAAAACCAGCAAGAAAAG
AATGAACAAGAATTATTGGAATTAGATAAATGGGCAAGTTTGTGGAATTGGTTTAACATAACAAATTGGC
TGTGGTATATAAAATTATTCATAATGATAGTAGGAGGCTTGGTAGGTTTAAGAATAGTTTTTGCTGTACT
TTCTATAGTGAATAGAGTTAGGCAGGGATATTCACCATTATCGTTTCAGACCCACCTCCCAACCCCGAGG
GGACCCGACAGGCCCGAAGGAATAGAAGAAGAAGGTGGAGAGAGAGACAGAGACAGATCCATTCGATTAG
TGAACGGATCGGCACTGCGTGCGCCAATTCTGCAGACAAATGGCAGTATTCATCCACAATTTTAAAAGAA
AAGGGGGGATTGGGGGGTACAGTGCAGGGGAAAGAATAGTAGACATAATAGCAACAGACATACAAACTAA
AGAATTACAAAAACAAATTACAAAAATTCAAAATTTTCGGGTTTATTACAGGGACAGCAGAGATCCAGTT
TGGTTAATTAATGCAAAGATGGATAAAGTTTTAAACAGAGAGGAATCTTTGCAGCTAATGGACCTTCTAG
GTCTTGAAAGGAGTGGGAATTGGCTCCGGTGCCCGTCAGTGGGCAGAGCGCACATCGCCCACAGTCCCCG
AGAAGTTGGGGGGAGGGGTCGGCAATTGAACCGGTGCCTAGAGAAGGTGGCGCGGGGTAAACTGGGAAAG
TGATGTCGTGTACTGGCTCCGCCTTTTTCCCGAGGGTGGGGGAGAACCGTATATAAGTGCAGTAGTCGCC
GTGAACGTTCTTTTTCGCAACGGGTTTGCCGCCAGAACACAGGTAAGTGCCGTGTGTGGTTCCCGCGGGC
CTGGCCTCTTTACGGGTTATGGCCCTTGCGTGCCTTGAATTACTTCCACTGGCTGCAGTACGTGATTCTT
GATCCCGAGCTTCGGGTTGGAAGTGGGTGGGAGAGTTCGAGGCCTTGCGCTTAAGGAGCCCCTTCGCCTC
GTGCTTGAGTTGAGGCCTGGCCTGGGCGCTGGGGCCGCCGCGTGCGAATCTGGTGGCACCTTCGCGCCTG
TCTCGCTGCTTTCGATAAGTCTCTAGCCATTTAAAATTTTTGATGACCTGCTGCGACGCTTTTTTTCTGG
CAAGATAGTCTTGTAAATGCGGGCCAAGATCTGCACACTGGTATTTCGGTTTTTGGGGCCGCGGGCGGCG
ACGGGGCCCGTGCGTCCCAGCGCACATGTTCGGCGAGGCGGGGCCTGCGAGCGCGGCCACCGAGAATCGG
ACGGGGGTAGTCTCAAGCTGGCCGGCCTGCTCTGGTGCCTGGCCTCGCGCCGCCGTGTATCGCCCCGCCC
TGGGCGGCAAGGCTGGCCCGGTCGGCACCAGTTGCGTGAGCGGAAAGATGGCCGCTTCCCGGCCCTGCTG
CAGGGAGCTCAAAATGGAGGACGCGGCGCTCGGGAGAGCGGGCGGGTGAGTCACCCACACAAAGGAAAAG
GGCCTTTCCGTCCTCAGCCGTCGCTTCATGTGACTCCACGGAGTACCGGGCGCCGTCCAGGCACCTCGAT
TAGTTCTCGAGCTTTTGGAGTACGTCGTCTTTAGGTTGGGGGGAGGGGTTTTATGCGATGGAGTTTCCCC
ACACTGAGTGGGTGGAGACTGAAGTTAGGCCAGCTTGGCACTTGATGTAATTCTCCTTGGAATTTGCCCT
TTTTGAGTTTGGATCTTGGTTCATTCTCAAGCCTCAGACAGTGGTTCAAAGTTTTTTTCTTCCATTTCAG
GTGTCGTGACGTACGGCCACCATGTCGCGGACCCGGCTCCCTTCCCCACCCGCACCCAGCCCAGCGTTTT
CGGCCGACTCGTTCTCAGACCTGCTTAGGCAGTTCGACCCCTCACTGTTTAACACATCGTTGTTCGACTC
CCTTCCTCCGTTTGGGGCGCACCATACGGAGGCGGCCACCGGGGAGTGGGATGAGGTGCAGTCGGGATTG
AGAGCTGCGGATGCACCACCCCCAACCATGCGGGTGGCCGTCACCGCTGCCCGACCGCCGAGGGCGAAGC
CCGCACCAAGGCGGAGGGCAGCGCAACCGTCCGACGCAAGCCCCGCAGCGCAAGTAGATTTGAGAACTTT
GGGATATTCACAGCAGCAGCAGGAAAAGATCAAGCCCAAAGTGAGGTCGACAGTCGCGCAGCATCACGAA
GCGCTGGTGGGTCATGGGTTTACACATGCCCACATCGTAGCCTTGTCGCAGCACCCTGCAGCCCTTGGCA
CGGTCGCCGTCAAGTACCAGGACATGATTGCGGCGTTGCCGGAAGCCACACATGAGGCGATCGTCGGTGT
GGGGAAACAGTGGAGCGGAGCCCGAGCGCTTGAGGCCCTGTTGACGGTCGCGGGAGAGCTGAGAGGGCCT
CCCCTTCAGCTGGACACGGGCCAGTTGCTGAAGATCGCGAAGCGGGGAGGAGTCACGGCGGTCGAGGCGG
TGCACGCGTGGCGCAATGCGCTCACGGGAGCACCCCTCAACCTGACCGAGACGGTACATGAAACGCATGG
CACGGCGTCTCAACTCACGCCTGAGCAGGTAGTGGCTATTGCATCCAATAACGGGGGCAGACCCGCACTG
GAGTCAATCGTGGCCCAGCTTTCGAGGCCGGACCCCGCGCTGGCCGCACTCACTAATGATCATCTTGTAG
CGCTGGCCTGCCTCGGCGGACGACCCGCCTTGGATGCGGTGAAGAAGGGGCTCCCGCACGCGCCTGCATT
GATTAAGCGGACCAACAGAAGGATTCCCGAGAGGACATCACATCGAGTGGCAGATCACGCGCAAGTGGTC
CGCGTGCTCGGATTCTTCCAGTGTCACTCCCACCCCGCACAAGCGTTCGATGACGCCATGACTCAATTTG
GTATGTCGAGACACGGACTGCTGCAGCTCTTTCGTAGAGTCGGTGTCACAGAACTCGAGGCCCGCTCGGG
CACACTGCCTCCCGCCTCCCAGCGGTGGGACAGGATTCTCCAAGCGAGCGGTATGAAACGCGCGAAGCCT
TCACCTACGTCAACTCAGACACCTGACCAGGCGAGCCTTCATGCGTTCGCAGACTCGCTGGAGAGGGATT
TGGACGCGCCCTCGCCCATGCATGAAGGGGACCAAACTCGCGCGTCAGCTAGCCCCAAGAAGAAGAGAAA
GGTGGAGGCCAGCGGTTCCGGACGGGCTGACGCATTGGACGATTTTGATCTGGATATGCTGGGAAGTGAC
GCCCTCGATGATTTTGACCTTGACATGCTTGGTTCGGATGCCCTTGATGACTTTGACCTCGACATGCTCG
GCAGTGACGCCCTTGATGATTTCGACCTGGACATGCTGATTAACTCTAGAGGCAGTGGAGAGGGCAGAGG
AAGTCTGCTAACATGCGGTGACGTCGAGGAGAATCCTGGCCCAGTGAGCAAGGGCGAGGAGCTGTTCACC
GGGGTGGTGCCCATCCTGGTCGAGCTGGACGGCGACGTAAACGGCCACAAGTTCAGCGTGTCCGGCGAGG
GCGAGGGCGATGCCACCTACGGCAAGCTGACCCTGAAGTTCATCTGCACCACCGGCAAGCTGCCCGTGCC
CTGGCCCACCCTCGTGACCACCCTGACCTACGGCGTGCAGTGCTTCAGCCGCTACCCCGACCACATGAAG
CAGCACGACTTCTTCAAGTCCGCCATGCCCGAAGGCTACGTCCAGGAGCGCACCATCTTCTTCAAGGACG
ACGGCAACTACAAGACCCGCGCCGAGGTGAAGTTCGAGGGCGACACCCTGGTGAACCGCATCGAGCTGAA
GGGCATCGACTTCAAGGAGGACGGCAACATCCTGGGGCACAAGCTGGAGTACAACTACAACAGCCACAAC
GTCTATATCATGGCCGACAAGCAGAAGAACGGCATCAAGGTGAACTTCAAGATCCGCCACAACATCGAGG
ACGGCAGCGTGCAGCTCGCCGACCACTACCAGCAGAACACCCCCATCGGCGACGGCCCCGTGCTGCTGCC
CGACAACCACTACCTGAGCACCCAGTCCGCCCTGAGCAAAGACCCCAACGAGAAGCGCGATCACATGGTC
CTGCTGGAGTTCGTGACCGCCGCCGGGATCACTCTCGGCATGGACGAGCTGTACAAGTAAGAATTCGATA
TCAAGCTTATCGATAATCAACCTCTGGATTACAAAATTTGTGAAAGATTGACTGGTATTCTTAACTATGT
TGCTCCTTTTACGCTATGTGGATACGCTGCTTTAATGCCTTTGTATCATGCTATTGCTTCCCGTATGGCT
TTCATTTTCTCCTCCTTGTATAAATCCTGGTTGCTGTCTCTTTATGAGGAGTTGTGGCCCGTTGTCAGGC
AACGTGGCGTGGTGTGCACTGTGTTTGCTGACGCAACCCCCACTGGTTGGGGCATTGCCACCACCTGTCA
GCTCCTTTCCGGGACTTTCGCTTTCCCCCTCCCTATTGCCACGGCGGAACTCATCGCCGCCTGCCTTGCC
CGCTGCTGGACAGGGGCTCGGCTGTTGGGCACTGACAATTCCGTGGTGTTGTCGGGGAAATCATCGTCCT
TTCCTTGGCTGCTCGCCTGTGTTGCCACCTGGATTCTGCGCGGGACGTCCTTCTGCTACGTCCCTTCGGC
CCTCAATCCAGCGGACCTTCCTTCCCGCGGCCTGCTGCCGGCTCTGCGGCCTCTTCCGCGTCTTCGCCTT
CGCCCTCAGACGAGTCGGATCTCCCTTTGGGCCGCCTCCCCGCATCGATACCGTCGACCTCGAGACCTAG
AAAAACATGGAGCAATCACAAGTAGCAATACAGCAGCTACCAATGCTGATTGTGCCTGGCTAGAAGCACA
AGAGGAGGAGGAGGTGGGTTTTCCAGTCACACCTCAGGTACCTTTAAGACCAATGACTTACAAGGCAGCT
GTAGATCTTAGCCACTTTTTAAAAGAAAAGGGGGGACTGGAAGGGCTAATTCACTCCCAACGAAGACAAG
ATATCCTTGATCTGTGGATCTACCACACACAAGGCTACTTCCCTGATTGGCAGAACTACACACCAGGGCC
AGGGATCAGATATCCACTGACCTTTGGATGGTGCTACAAGCTAGTACCAGTTGAGCAAGAGAAGGTAGAA
GAAGCCAATGAAGGAGAGAACACCCGCTTGTTACACCCTGTGAGCCTGCATGGGATGGATGACCCGGAGA
GAGAAGTATTAGAGTGGAGGTTTGACAGCCGCCTAGCATTTCATCACATGGCCCGAGAGCTGCATCCGGA
CTGTACTGGGTCTCTCTGGTTAGACCAGATCTGAGCCTGGGAGCTCTCTGGCTAACTAGGGAACCCACTG
CTTAAGCCTCAATAAAGCTTGCCTTGAGTGCTTCAAGTAGTGTGTGCCCGTCTGTTGTGTGACTCTGGTA
ACTAGAGATCCCTCAGACCCTTTTAGTCAGTGTGGAAAATCTCTAGCAGGGCCCGTTTAAACCCGCTGAT
CAGCCTCGACTGTGCCTTCTAGTTGCCAGCCATCTGTTGTTTGCCCCTCCCCCGTGCCTTCCTTGACCCT
GGAAGGTGCCACTCCCACTGTCCTTTCCTAATAAAATGAGGAAATTGCATCGCATTGTCTGAGTAGGTGT
CATTCTATTCTGGGGGGTGGGGTGGGGCAGGACAGCAAGGGGGAGGATTGGGAAGACAATAGCAGGCATG
CTGGGGATGCGGTGGGCTCTATGGCTTCTGAGGCGGAAAGAACCAGCTGGGGCTCTAGGGGGTATCCCC
[124 nt withheld, positions 7840-7963]
C
[91 nt withheld, positions 7965-8055]
A
[49 nt withheld, positions 8057-8105]
CCTTTGACGTTGGAGTCCACGTTCTTT
[37 nt withheld, positions 8133-8169]
ACCCTATCTCGGTCTATTCTTTTGATTTATAAGGGATTTTGCCGATTTCGGCCTATTGGTTAAAAAATGA
GCTGATTTAACAAAAATTTAACGCGAATTAATTCTGTGGAATGTGTGTCAGTTAGGGTGTGGAAAGTCCC
CAGGCTCCCCAGCAGGCAGAAGTATGCAAAGCATGCATCTCAATTAGTCAGCAACCAGGTGTGGAAAGTC
CCCAGGCTCCCCAGCAGGCAGAAGTATGCAAAGCATGCATCTCAATTAGTCAGCAACCATAGTCCCGCCC
CTAACTCCGCCCATCCCGCCCCTAACTCCGCCCAGTTCCGCCCATTCTCCGCCCCATGGCTGACTAATTT
TTTTTATTTATGCAGAGGCCGAGGCCGCCTCTGCCTCTGAGCTATTCCAGAAGTAGTGAGGAGGCTTTTT
TGGAGGCCTAGGCTTTTGCAAAAAGCTCCCGGGAGCTTGTATATCCATTTTCGGATCTGATCAGCACGTG
TTGACAATTAATCATCGGCATAGTATATCGGCATAGTATAATACGACAAGGTGAGGAACTAAACCATGGC
CAAGTTGACCAGTGCCGTTCCGGTGCTCACCGCGCGCGACGTCGCCGGAGCGGTCGAGTTCTGGACCGAC
CGGCTCGGGTTCTCCCGGGACTTCGTGGAGGACGACTTCGCCGGTGTGGTCCGGGACGACGTGACCCTGT
TCATCAGCGCGGTCCAGGACCAGGTGGTGCCGGACAACACCCTGGCCTGGGTGTGGGTGCGCGGCCTGGA
CGAGCTGTACGCCGAGTGGTCGGAGGTCGTGTCCACGAACTTCCGGGACGCCTCCGGGCCGGCCATGACC
GAGATCGGCGAGCAGCCGTGGGGGCGGGAGTTCGCCCTGCGCGACCCGGCCGGCAACTGCGTGCACTTCG
TGGCCGAGGAGCAGGACTGACACGTGCTACGAGATTTCGATTCCACCGCCGCCTTCTATGAAAGGTTGGG
CTTCGGAATCGTTTTCCGGGACGCCGGCTGGATGATCCTCCAGCGCGGGGATCTCATGCTGGAGTTCTTC
GCCCACCCCAACTTGTTTATTGCAGCTTATAATGGTTACAAATAAAGCAATAGCATCACAAATTTCACAA
ATAAAGCATTTTTTTCACTGCATTCTAGTTGTGGTTTGTCCAAACTCATCAATGTATCTTATCATGTCTG
TATACCGTCGACCTCTAGCTAGAGCTTGGCGTAATCATGGTCATAGCTGTTTCCTGTGTGAAATTGTTAT
CCGCTCACAATTCCACACAACATACGAGCCGGAAGCATAAAGTGTAAAGCCTGGGGTGCCTAATGAGTGA
GCTAACTCACATTAATTGCGTTGCGCTCACTGCCCGCTTTCCAGTCGGGAAACCTGTCGTGCCAGCTGCA
TTAATGAATCGGCCAACGCGCGGGGAGAGGCGGTTTGCGTATTGGGCGCTCTTCCGCTTCCTCGCTCACT
GACTCGCTGCGCTCGGTCGTTCGGCTGCGGCGAGCGGTATCAGCTCACTCAAAGGCGGTAATACGGTTAT
CCACAGAATCAGGGGATAACGCAGGAAAGAACATGTGAGCAAAAGGCCAGCAAAAGGCCAGGAACCGTAA
AAAGGCCGCGTTGCTGGCGTTTTTCCATAGGCTCCGCCCCCCTGACGAGCATCACAAAAATCGACGCTCA
AGTCAGAGGTGGCGAAACCCGACAGGACTATAAAGATACCAGGCGTTTCCCCCTGGAAGCTCCCTCGTGC
GCTCTCCTGTTCCGACCCTGCCGCTTACCGGATACCTGTCCGCCTTTCTCCCTTCGGGAAGCGTGGCGCT
TTCTCATAGCTCACGCTGTAGGTATCTCAGTTCGGTGTAGGTCGTTCGCTCCAAGCTGGGCTGTGTGCAC
GAACCCCCCGTTCAGCCCGACCGCTGCGCCTTATCCGGTAACTATCGTCTTGAGTCCAACCCGGTAAGAC
ACGACTTATCGCCACTGGCAGCAGCCACTGGTAACAGGATTAGCAGAGCGAGGTATGTAGGCGGTGCTAC
AGAGTTCTTGAAGTGGTGGCCTAACTACGGCTACACTAGAAGAACAGTATTTGGTATCTGCGCTCTGCTG
AAGCCAGTTACCTTCGGAAAAAGAGTTGGTAGCTCTTGATCCGGCAAACAAACCACCGCTGGTAGCGGTG
GTTTTTTTGTTTGCAAGCAGCAGATTACGCGCAGAAAAAAAGGATCTCAAGAAGATCCTTTGATCTTTTC
TACGGGGTCTGACGCTCAGTGGAACGAAAACTCACGTTAAGGGATTTTGGTCATGAGATTATCAAAAAGG
ATCTTCACCTAGATCCTTTTAAATTAAAAATGAAGTTTTAAATCAATCTAAAGTATATATGAGTAAACTT
GGTCTGACAGTTACCAATGCTTAATCAGTGAGGCACCTATCTCAGCGATCTGTCTATTTCGTTCATCCAT
AGTTGCCTGACTCCCCGTCGTGTAGATAACTACGATACGGGAGGGCTTACCATCTGGCCCCAGTGCTGCA
ATGATACCGCGAGACCCACGCTCACCGGCTCCAGATTTATCAGCAATAAACCAGCCAGCCGGAAGGGCCG
AGCGCAGAAGTGGTCCTGCAACTTTATCCGCCTCCATCCAGTCTATTAATTGTTGCCGGGAAGCTAGAGT
AAGTAGTTCGCCAGTTAATAGTTTGCGCAACGTTGTTGCCATTGCTACAGGCATCGTGGTGTCACGCTCG
TCGTTTGGTATGGCTTCATTCAGCTCCGGTTCCCAACGATCAAGGCGAGTTACATGATCCCCCATGTTGT
GCAAAAAAGCGGTTAGCTCCTTCGGTCCTCCGATCGTTGTCAGAAGTAAGTTGGCCGCAGTGTTATCACT
CATGGTTATGGCAGCACTGCATAATTCTCTTACTGTCATGCCATCCGTAAGATGCTTTTCTGTGACTGGT
GAGTACTCAACCAAGTCATTCTGAGAATAGTGTATGCGGCGACCGAGTTGCTCTTGCCCGGCGTCAATAC
GGGATAATACCGCGCCACATAGCAGAACTTTAAAAGTGCTCATCATTGGAAAACGTTCTTCGGGGCGAAA
ACTCTCAAGGATCTTACCGCTGTTGAGATCCAGTTCGATGTAACCCACTCGTGCACCCAACTGATCTTCA
GCATCTTTTACTTTCACCAGCGTTTCTGGGTGAGCAAAAACAGGAAGGCAAAATGCCGCAAAAAAGGGAA
TAAGGGCGACACGGAAATGTTGAATACTCATACTCTTCCTTTTTCAATATTATTGAAGCATTTATCAGGG
TTATTGTCTCATGAGCGGATACATATTTGAATGTATTTAGAAAAATAAACAAATAGGGGTTCCGCGCACA
TTTCCCCGAAAAGTGCCACCTGAC
