>Addgene plasmid #27961 | pLenti-EF1a-Backbone(NN) | addgene partial sequence | sequence record 34252 | 27961 with EGFP-N
CTCCTCGCCCTTGCTCACTGGGCCAGGATTCTCCTCGACGTCACCGCATGTTAGCAGACTTCCTCTGCCC
TCTCCACTGCCTCTAGAGTTAATCAGCATGTCCAGGTCGAAATCATCAAGGGCGTCACTGCCGAGCATGT
CGAGGTCAAAGTCATCAAGGGCATCCGAACCAAGCATGTCAAGGTCAAAATCATCGAGGGCGTCACTTCC
CAGCATATCCAGATCAAAATCGTCCAATGCGTCAGCCCGTCCGGAACCGCTGGCCTCCACCTTTCTCTTC
TTCTTGGGGCTAGCTGACGCGCGAGTTTGGTCCCCTTCATGCATGGGCGAGGGCGCGTCCAAATCCCTCT
CCAGCGAGTCTGCGAACGCATGAAGGCTCGCCTGGTCAGGTGTCTGAGTTGACGTAGGTGAAGGCTTCGC
GCGTTTCATACCGCTCGCTTGGAGAATCCTGTCCCACCGCTGGGAGGCGGGAGGCAGTGTGCCCGAGCGG
GCCTCGAGTTCTGTGACACCGACTCTACGAAAGAGCTGCAGCAGTCCGTGTCTCGACATACCAAATTGAG
TCATGGCGTCATCGAACGCTTGTGCGGGGTGGGAGTGACACTGGAAGAATCCGAGCACGCGGACCACTTG
CGCGTGATCTGCCACTCGATGTGATGTCCTCTCGGGAATCCTTCTGTTGGTCCGCTTAATCAATGCAGGC
GCGTGCGGGAGCCCCTTCTTCACCGCATCCAAGGCGGGTCGTCCGCCGAGGCAGGCCAGCGCTACAAGAT
GATCATTAGTGAGTGCGGCCAGCGCGGGGTCCGGCCTCGAAAGCTGGGCCACGATTGACTCCAGTGCGGG
TCTGCCCCCGTTATTGGATGCAATAGCCACTACCTGCTC
