>Addgene plasmid #27961 | pLenti-EF1a-Backbone(NN) | addgene partial sequence | sequence record 34253 | 27961 with pLenti-F (TTTTGAGTTTGGATCTTGGT)
GTTAAGTTTTTTTCTTCATTTCAGGTGTCGTGACGTACGGCCACCATGTCGCGGACCCGGCTCCCTTCCC
CACCCGCACCCAGCCCAGCGTTTTCGGCCGACTCGTTCTCAGACCTGCTTAGGCAGTTCGACCCCTCACT
GTTTAACACATCGTTGTTCGACTCCCTTCCTCCGTTTGGGGCGCACCATACGGAGGCGGCCACCGGGGAG
TGGGATGAGGTGCAGTCGGGATTGAGAGCTGCGGATGCACCACCCCCAACCATGCGGGTGGCCGTCACCG
CTGCCCGACCGCCGAGGGCGAAGCCCGCACCAAGGCGGAGGGCAGCGCAACCGTCCGACGCAAGCCCCGC
AGCGCAAGTAGATTTGAGAACTTTGGGATATTCACAGCAGCAGCAGGAAAAGATCAAGCCCAAAGTGAGG
TCGACAGTCGCGCAGCATCACGAAGCGCTGGTGGGTCATGGGTTTACACATGCCCACATCGTAGCCTTGT
CGCAGCACCCTGCAGCCCTTGGCACGGTCGCCGTCAAGTACCAGGACATGATTGCGGCGTTGCCGGAAGC
CACACATGAGGCGATCGTCGGTGTGGGGAAACAGTGGAGCGGAGCCCGAGCGCTTGAGGCCCTGTTGACG
GTCGCGGGAGAGCTGAGAGGGCCTCCCCTTCAGCTGGACACGGGCCAGTTGCTGAAGATCGCGAAGCGGG
GAGGAGTCACGGCGGTCGAGGCGGTGCACGCGTGGCGCAATGCGCTCACGGGAGCACCCCTCAACCTGAC
CGAGACGGTACATGAAACGCATGGCACGGCGTCTCAACTCACGCCT
